Addgene plasmid #25714: pCDNA3-HA-mMcl1
Depositing lab: Roger Davis. Depositing organization: University of Massachusetts, Worcester. Publication: Mcl-1 integrates the opposing actions of signaling pathways that mediate survival and apoptosis. Morel C, Carlson SM, White FM, Davis RJ. Mol Cell Biol. 2009 Jul . 29(14):3845-52. 10.1128/MCB.00279-09 PubMed 19433446.
Backbone
  Vector backbone: pcDNA3
  Backbone manufacturer: invitrogen
  Backbone size w/o insert (bp): 5446
  Vector type: Mammalian Expression
Growth in bacteria
  Bacterial resistance: Ampicillin, 100 μg/mL
  Growth temperature: 37°C
  Growth strain: DH5alpha
  Copy number: High Copy
Gene/Insert
  Gene/Insert name: mMCL1
  Species: M. musculus (mouse)
  Insert size (bp): 1270
  GenBank ID: NM_008562
  Entrez Gene: Mcl1 (a.k.a. Gm52627, Mcl-1)
  Tag / fusion protein: HA (N terminal on insert)
  Cloning method: Restriction Enzyme; 5′ cloning site EcoRI (destroyed during cloning); 3′ cloning site EcoRI (destroyed during cloning)
  Sequencing primers: 5′ T7; 3′ SP6
Resource information
  A portion of this plasmid was derived from a plasmid made by: Hsin-Fang Yang-Yen "Stabilization and Enhancement of the Antiapoptotic Activity of Mcl-1 by TCTP"
Terms and licenses: Academic/Nonprofit Terms; Industry Terms: Not Available to Industry
How to cite: pCDNA3-HA-mMcl1 was a gift from Roger Davis (Addgene plasmid # 25714 ; http://n2t.net/addgene:25714 ; RRID:Addgene_25714)
