[The description below was written by a language model from this plasmid's Addgene catalogue record and pLannotate feature annotations shown in this document.]
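Description:
pCDNA3-HA-mMcl1 is a mammalian expression plasmid built on the pcDNA3 backbone that drives expression of mouse Mcl-1 (Mcl1), an anti-apoptotic regulator of cell survival, carrying an N-terminal HA epitope tag. The sequenced plasmid is about 6.7 kb. It is maintained in E. coli at high copy through a ColE1/pUC-type origin and selected with ampicillin via the β-lactamase gene and its native promoter. An f1 origin is also present, which permits single-stranded DNA production. For selection in mammalian cells, the backbone carries a neomycin phosphotransferase cassette under the SV40 enhancer/early promoter with an SV40 polyadenylation signal, allowing G418 selection of stable transfectants.

The expression cassette consists of the human CMV immediate-early enhancer and promoter, followed by a T7 promoter, a short HA tag sequence (annotated as a fragment of a 3xHA match, consistent with a single HA epitope), the roughly 1 kb Mcl1 coding sequence, and the bovine growth hormone polyadenylation signal. The catalogued insert of about 1.27 kb is longer than the coding region, so some additional cDNA sequence evidently lies downstream of the open reading frame. It was cloned into an EcoRI site that was destroyed at both junctions. An SP6 promoter in reverse orientation flanks the 3′ end of the insert; with T7, it provides sequencing primer sites and the option of in vitro transcription. Small annotated fragments such as a truncated HIV-1 LTR, ble, lacI and lac promoter elements are probably backbone remnants or similarity hits rather than functional parts. The associated publication concerns how signaling pathways that mediate survival and apoptosis converge on Mcl-1, and the HA tag lets the transfected protein be detected or immunoprecipitated in such studies.
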