Features (pLannotate 1.2.2; 22 found; start..end, strand, type, name):
     28..80      -  misc_feature   bom (fragment): basis of mobility region from pBR322
    235..614     +  enhancer       CMV enhancer: human cytomegalovirus immediate early enhancer
    615..818     +  promoter       CMV promoter: human cytomegalovirus (CMV) immediate early promoter
    814..847     +  LTR            5' LTR (truncated) (fragment): truncated 5' long terminal repeat (LTR) from HIV-1
    863..881     +  promoter       T7 promoter: promoter for bacteriophage T7 RNA polymerase
    909..936     +  CDS            3xHA (fragment): three tandem HA epitope tags
    957..1946    +  CDS            Mcl1: MCL1_MOUSE - Experimental evidence at protein level: Swiss-Prot protein existence level 1. Involved in the regulation of apoptosis versus cell survival, and in the maintenance of viability but not of proliferation. Mediates its effects by interactions with a number of other regulators of apoptosis. Isoform 2 has antiapoptotic activity. From Mus musculus (Mouse).
   2259..2277    -  promoter       SP6 promoter: promoter for bacteriophage SP6 RNA polymerase
   2303..2527    +  polyA_signal   bGH poly(A) signal: bovine growth hormone polyadenylation signal
   2531..2552    +  promoter       SV40 promoter (fragment): SV40 enhancer and early promoter
   2573..3001    +  rep_origin     f1 ori (sequence partly withheld): f1 bacteriophage origin of replication; arrow indicates direction of (+) strand synthesis
   3015..3344    +  promoter       SV40 promoter: SV40 enhancer and early promoter
   3411..4202    +  CDS            neo: KKA2_KLEPN - Also known as kan, nptII. Experimental evidence at protein level: Swiss-Prot protein existence level 1. Resistance to kanamycin, neomycin, paromomycin, ribostamycin, butirosin and gentamicin B. From Klebsiella pneumoniae.
   4226..4384    +  CDS            ble (fragment): BLE_KLEPN - Experimental evidence at protein level: Swiss-Prot protein existence level 1. Binding protein with a strong affinity to the bleomycin family of antibiotics. Binds to CL990; an antimitotic-antibiotic compound. From Klebsiella pneumoniae.
   4379..4500    +  polyA_signal   SV40 poly(A) signal: SV40 polyadenylation signal
   4573..4589    -  protein_bind   lac operator: The lac repressor binds to the lac operator to inhibit transcription in E. coli. This inhibition can be relieved by adding lactose or isopropyl-β-D-thiogalactopyranoside (IPTG). lac repressor encoded by lacI
   4597..4627    -  promoter       lac promoter: promoter for the E. coli lac operon
   4642..4663    -  protein_bind   CAP binding site: CAP binding activates transcription in the presence of cAMP. E. coli catabolite activator protein
   4676..4768    -  CDS            lacI (fragment): lac repressor; lacI; The lac repressor binds to the lac operator to inhibit transcription in E. coli. This inhibition can be relieved by adding lactose or isopropyl-β-D-thiogalactopyranoside (IPTG).
   4951..5539    -  rep_origin     ori: high-copy-number ColE1/pMB1/pBR322/pUC origin of replication
   5710..6570    -  CDS            AmpR: β-lactamase; bla; confers resistance to ampicillin, carbenicillin, and related antibiotics
   6571..6675    -  promoter       AmpR promoter: bla
>Addgene plasmid #25714 | pCDNA3-HA-mMcl1 | addgene full sequence | sequence record 486809 | Addgene NGS Result
GACGGATCGGGAGATCTCCCGATCCCCTATGGTGCACTCTCAGTACAATCTGCTCTGATGCCGCATAGTT
AAGCCAGTATCTGCTCCCTGCTTGTGTGTTGGAGGTCGCTGAGTAGTGCGCGAGCAAAATTTAAGCTACA
ACAAGGCAAGGCTTGACCGACAATTGCATGAAGAATCTGCTTAGGGTTAGGCGTTTTGCGCTGCTTCGCG
ATGTACGGGCCAGATATACGCGTTGACATTGATTATTGACTAGTTATTAATAGTAATCAATTACGGGGTC
ATTAGTTCATAGCCCATATATGGAGTTCCGCGTTACATAACTTACGGTAAATGGCCCGCCTGGCTGACCG
CCCAACGACCCCCGCCCATTGACGTCAATAATGACGTATGTTCCCATAGTAACGCCAATAGGGACTTTCC
ATTGACGTCAATGGGTGGAGTATTTACGGTAAACTGCCCACTTGGCAGTACATCAAGTGTATCATATGCC
AAGTACGCCCCCTATTGACGTCAATGACGGTAAATGGCCCGCCTGGCATTATGCCCAGTACATGACCTTA
TGGGACTTTCCTACTTGGCAGTACATCTACGTATTAGTCATCGCTATTACCATGGTGATGCGGTTTTGGC
AGTACATCAATGGGCGTGGATAGCGGTTTGACTCACGGGGATTTCCAAGTCTCCACCCCATTGACGTCAA
TGGGAGTTTGTTTTGGCACCAAAATCAACGGGACTTTCCAAAATGTCGTAACAACTCCGCCCCATTGACG
CAAATGGGCGGTAGGCGTGTACGGTGGGAGGTCTATATAAGCAGAGCTCTCTGGCTAACTAGAGAACCCA
CTGCTTACTGGCTTATCGAAATTAATACGACTCACTATAGGGAGACCCAAGCTTCGATCGTCGACATGTA
CCCATACGATGTTCCAGATTACGCTTCTAGAGGATCCCCGGAATTCTTTGGCCTGCGGAGAAACGCGGTC
ATCGGCTTGAACCTGTACTGCGGAGGCGCCAGCCTCGGCGCGGGCGGCGGTTCTCCGGCAGGGGCGCGCC
TGGTGGCCGAGGAGGCCAAGGCGCGGCGCGAGGGGGGAGGGGAGGCCGCCCTGCTGCCCGGCGCGCGGGT
GGTCGCCCGGCCGCCGCCCGTGGGCGCCGAGGACCCCGACGTCACCGCGTCGGCCGAAAGGCGGCTGCAT
AAGTCGCCCGGCCTCCTCGCCGTGCCGCCCGAGGAGATGGCCGCGTCGGCCGCCGCCGCCATCGTGTCTC
CGGAGGAGGAACTGGACGGCTGCGAGCCGGAGGCCATCGGCAAGCGCCCGGCCGTGCTGCCCCTCCTGGA
GCGCGTGAGCGAGGCGGCCAAGAGCTCCGGGGCCGACGGCTCTCTGCCCTCCACGCCGCCGCCGCCCGAG
GAGGAAGAGGACGACCTATACCGCCAGTCGCTGGAGATCATCTCGCGCTACTTGCGGGAGCAGGCGACCG
GCTCCAAGGACTCGAAGCCTCTGGGCGAGGCGGGCGCGGCGGGCCGGAGAGCGCTGGAGACCCTGCGGCG
CGTGGGCGACGGCGTGCAGCGCAACCACGAGACGGCCTTCCAGGGCATGCTCCGGAAACTGGACATTAAA
AACGAAGGCGATGTTAAATCTTTTTCTCGAGTAATGGTCCATGTTTTCAAAGATGGCGTAACAAACTGGG
GCAGGATTGTGACTCTTATTTCTTTCGGTGCCTTTGTGGCCAAACACTTAAAGAGCGTAAACCAAGAAAG
CTTCATCGAACCATTAGCAGAAACTATCACAGATGTTCTTGTAAGGACGAAACGGGACTGGCTTGTCAAA
CAAAGAGGCTGGGATGGGTTTGTGGAGTTCTTCCACGTACAGGACCTAGAAGGCGGCATCAGAAATGTGC
TGCTGGCTTTTGCGGGTGTTGCTGGAGTAGGGGCTGGTCTGGCATATCTAATAAGATAGCCTTGTGAGTG
CAATAGGGGACTCTTAAAGCTCCAGCCACCAAACTACATGCATCTGTGAAAACATGTGTATTTATGAAGG
TGGACTTGAAGCTGCCCAGGATTTTAACAGTCCAGTTCTACTGTAGCAACATAGCAAAAAGAAAGTGGCT
ACAGGATTGTGGCTAACAAGAATAAATACATGGGAAAAGTGCTCCCCCTGGAAGAGTCACTGTCTGAATG
AAGCAAAGTTCCCTCTCAGCAAACACTGAGAGGCCATGGAGAAGGACTTCTAGAGCGGCCGCTCGAGCAT
GCATCTAGAGGGCCCTATTCTATAGTGTCACCTAAATGCTAGAGCTCGCTGATCAGCCTCGACTGTGCCT
TCTAGTTGCCAGCCATCTGTTGTTTGCCCCTCCCCCGTGCCTTCCTTGACCCTGGAAGGTGCCACTCCCA
CTGTCCTTTCCTAATAAAATGAGGAAATTGCATCGCATTGTCTGAGTAGGTGTCATTCTATTCTGGGGGG
TGGGGTGGGGCAGGACAGCAAGGGGGAGGATTGGGAAGACAATAGCAGGCATGCTGGGGATGCGGTGGGC
TCTATGGCTTCTGAGGCGGAAAGAACCAGCTGGGGCTCTAGGGGGTATCCCC
[124 nt withheld, positions 2573-2696]
C
[91 nt withheld, positions 2698-2788]
A
[49 nt withheld, positions 2790-2838]
CCTTTGACGTTGGAGTCCACGTTCTTT
[37 nt withheld, positions 2866-2902]
ACCCTATCTCGGTCTATTCTTTTGATTTATAAGGGATTTTGCCGATTTCGGCCTATTGGTTAAAAAATGA
GCTGATTTAACAAAAATTTAACGCGAATTAATTCTGTGGAATGTGTGTCAGTTAGGGTGTGGAAAGTCCC
CAGGCTCCCCAGCAGGCAGAAGTATGCAAAGCATGCATCTCAATTAGTCAGCAACCAGGTGTGGAAAGTC
CCCAGGCTCCCCAGCAGGCAGAAGTATGCAAAGCATGCATCTCAATTAGTCAGCAACCATAGTCCCGCCC
CTAACTCCGCCCATCCCGCCCCTAACTCCGCCCAGTTCCGCCCATTCTCCGCCCCATGGCTGACTAATTT
TTTTTATTTATGCAGAGGCCGAGGCCGCCTCTGCCTCTGAGCTATTCCAGAAGTAGTGAGGAGGCTTTTT
TGGAGGCCTAGGCTTTTGCAAAAAGCTCCCGGGAGCTTGTATATCCATTTTCGGATCTGATCAAGAGACA
GGATGAGGATCGTTTCGCATGATTGAACAAGATGGATTGCACGCAGGTTCTCCGGCCGCTTGGGTGGAGA
GGCTATTCGGCTATGACTGGGCACAACAGACAATCGGCTGCTCTGATGCCGCCGTGTTCCGGCTGTCAGC
GCAGGGGCGCCCGGTTCTTTTTGTCAAGACCGACCTGTCCGGTGCCCTGAATGAACTGCAGGACGAGGCA
GCGCGGCTATCGTGGCTGGCCACGACGGGCGTTCCTTGCGCAGCTGTGCTCGACGTTGTCACTGAAGCGG
GAAGGGACTGGCTGCTATTGGGCGAAGTGCCGGGGCAGGATCTCCTGTCATCTCACCTTGCTCCTGCCGA
GAAAGTATCCATCATGGCTGATGCAATGCGGCGGCTGCATACGCTTGATCCGGCTACCTGCCCATTCGAC
CACCAAGCGAAACATCGCATCGAGCGAGCACGTACTCGGATGGAAGCCGGTCTTGTCGATCAGGATGATC
TGGACGAAGAGCATCAGGGGCTCGCGCCAGCCGAACTGTTCGCCAGGCTCAAGGCGCGCATGCCCGACGG
CGAGGATCTCGTCGTGACCCATGGCGATGCCTGCTTGCCGAATATCATGGTGGAAAATGGCCGCTTTTCT
GGATTCATCGACTGTGGCCGGCTGGGTGTGGCGGACCGCTATCAGGACATAGCGTTGGCTACCCGTGATA
TTGCTGAAGAGCTTGGCGGCGAATGGGCTGACCGCTTCCTCGTGCTTTACGGTATCGCCGCTCCCGATTC
GCAGCGCATCGCCTTCTATCGCCTTCTTGACGAGTTCTTCTGAGCGGGACTCTGGGGTTCGAAATGACCG
ACCAAGCGACGCCCAACCTGCCATCACGAGATTTCGATTCCACCGCCGCCTTCTATGAAAGGTTGGGCTT
CGGAATCGTTTTCCGGGACGCCGGCTGGATGATCCTCCAGCGCGGGGATCTCATGCTGGAGTTCTTCGCC
CACCCCAACTTGTTTATTGCAGCTTATAATGGTTACAAATAAAGCAATAGCATCACAAATTTCACAAATA
AAGCATTTTTTTCACTGCATTCTAGTTGTGGTTTGTCCAAACTCATCAATGTATCTTATCATGTCTGTAT
ACCGTCGACCTCTAGCTAGAGCTTGGCGTAATCATGGTCATAGCTGTTTCCTGTGTGAAATTGTTATCCG
CTCACAATTCCACACAACATACGAGCCGGAAGCATAAAGTGTAAAGCCTGGGGTGCCTAATGAGTGAGCT
AACTCACATTAATTGCGTTGCGCTCACTGCCCGCTTTCCAGTCGGGAAACCTGTCGTGCCAGCTGCATTA
ATGAATCGGCCAACGCGCGGGGAGAGGCGGTTTGCGTATTGGGCGCTCTTCCGCTTCCTCGCTCACTGAC
TCGCTGCGCTCGGTCGTTCGGCTGCGGCGAGCGGTATCAGCTCACTCAAAGGCGGTAATACGGTTATCCA
CAGAATCAGGGGATAACGCAGGAAAGAACATGTGAGCAAAAGGCCAGCAAAAGGCCAGGAACCGTAAAAA
GGCCGCGTTGCTGGCGTTTTTCCATAGGCTCCGCCCCCCTGACGAGCATCACAAAAATCGACGCTCAAGT
CAGAGGTGGCGAAACCCGACAGGACTATAAAGATACCAGGCGTTTCCCCCTGGAAGCTCCCTCGTGCGCT
CTCCTGTTCCGACCCTGCCGCTTACCGGATACCTGTCCGCCTTTCTCCCTTCGGGAAGCGTGGCGCTTTC
TCATAGCTCACGCTGTAGGTATCTCAGTTCGGTGTAGGTCGTTCGCTCCAAGCTGGGCTGTGTGCACGAA
CCCCCCGTTCAGCCCGACCGCTGCGCCTTATCCGGTAACTATCGTCTTGAGTCCAACCCGGTAAGACACG
ACTTATCGCCACTGGCAGCAGCCACTGGTAACAGGATTAGCAGAGCGAGGTATGTAGGCGGTGCTACAGA
GTTCTTGAAGTGGTGGCCTAACTACGGCTACACTAGAAGAACAGTATTTGGTATCTGCGCTCTGCTGAAG
CCAGTTACCTTCGGAAAAAGAGTTGGTAGCTCTTGATCCGGCAAACAAACCACCGCTGGTAGCGGTGGTT
TTTTTGTTTGCAAGCAGCAGATTACGCGCAGAAAAAAAGGATCTCAAGAAGATCCTTTGATCTTTTCTAC
GGGGTCTGACGCTCAGTGGAACGAAAACTCACGTTAAGGGATTTTGGTCATGAGATTATCAAAAAGGATC
TTCACCTAGATCCTTTTAAATTAAAAATGAAGTTTTAAATCAATCTAAAGTATATATGAGTAAACTTGGT
CTGACAGTTACCAATGCTTAATCAGTGAGGCACCTATCTCAGCGATCTGTCTATTTCGTTCATCCATAGT
TGCCTGACTCCCCGTCGTGTAGATAACTACGATACGGGAGGGCTTACCATCTGGCCCCAGTGCTGCAATG
ATACCGCGAGACCCACGCTCACCGGCTCCAGATTTATCAGCAATAAACCAGCCAGCCGGAAGGGCCGAGC
GCAGAAGTGGTCCTGCAACTTTATCCGCCTCCATCCAGTCTATTAATTGTTGCCGGGAAGCTAGAGTAAG
TAGTTCGCCAGTTAATAGTTTGCGCAACGTTGTTGCCATTGCTACAGGCATCGTGGTGTCACGCTCGTCG
TTTGGTATGGCTTCATTCAGCTCCGGTTCCCAACGATCAAGGCGAGTTACATGATCCCCCATGTTGTGCA
AAAAAGCGGTTAGCTCCTTCGGTCCTCCGATCGTTGTCAGAAGTAAGTTGGCCGCAGTGTTATCACTCAT
GGTTATGGCAGCACTGCATAATTCTCTTACTGTCATGCCATCCGTAAGATGCTTTTCTGTGACTGGTGAG
TACTCAACCAAGTCATTCTGAGAATAGTGTATGCGGCGACCGAGTTGCTCTTGCCCGGCGTCAATACGGG
ATAATACCGCGCCACATAGCAGAACTTTAAAAGTGCTCATCATTGGAAAACGTTCTTCGGGGCGAAAACT
CTCAAGGATCTTACCGCTGTTGAGATCCAGTTCGATGTAACCCACTCGTGCACCCAACTGATCTTCAGCA
TCTTTTACTTTCACCAGCGTTTCTGGGTGAGCAAAAACAGGAAGGCAAAATGCCGCAAAAAAGGGAATAA
GGGCGACACGGAAATGTTGAATACTCATACTCTTCCTTTTTCAATATTATTGAAGCATTTATCAGGGTTA
TTGTCTCATGAGCGGATACATATTTGAATGTATTTAGAAAAATAAACAAATAGGGGTTCCGCGCACATTT
CCCCGAAAAGTGCCACCTGACGTC
