>Addgene plasmid #25714 | pCDNA3-HA-mMcl1 | analyzer sequence | sequence record 12047
GGGCGGTAGGCGTGTACGGTGGGAGGTCTATATAAAGCAGAGCTCTCTGGCTAACTAGAGAACCCACTGC
TTACTGGCTTATCGAAATTAATACGACTCACTATAGGGAGACCCAAGCTTCGATCGTCGACATGTACCCA
TACGATGTTCCAGATTACGCTTCTAGAGGATCCCCGGAATTCTTTGGCCTGCGGAGAAACGCGGTCATCG
GCTTGAACCTGTACTGCGGAGGCGCCAGCCTCGGCGCGGGCGGCGGTTCTCCGGCAGGGGCGCGCCTGGT
GGCCGAGGAGGCCAAGGCGCGGCGCGAGGGGGGAGGGGAGGCCGCCCTGCTGCCCGGCGCGCGGGTGGTC
GCCCGGCCGCCGCCCGTGGGCGCCGAGGACCCCGACGTCACCGCGTCGGCCGAAAGGCGGCTGCATAAGT
CGCCCGGCCTCCTCGCCGTGCCGCCCGAGGAGATGGCCGCGTCGGCCGCCGCCGCCATCGTGTCTCCGGA
GGAGGAACTGGACGGCTGCGAGCCGGAGGCCATCGGCAAGCGCCCGGCCGTGCTGCCCCTCCTGGAGCGC
GTGAGCGAGGCGGCCAAGAGCTCCGGGGCCGACGGCTCTCTGCCCTCCACGCCGCCGCCGCCCGAGGAGG
AAGAGGACGACCTATACCGCCAGTCGCTGGAGATCATCTCGCGCTACTTGCGGGAGCAGGCGACCGGCTC
CAAGGACTCGAAGCCTCTGGGCGAGGCGGGCGCGGCGGGCCGGAGAGCGCTGGAGACCCTGCGGCGCGTG
GGCGACGGCGTGCAGCGCAACCACGAGACGGCCTTCCAGGGCATGCTCCGGAAACTGGACATTAAAAACG
AAGGCGATGTTAAATCTTTTTCTCGAGTAATGGTCCATGTTTTCAAAGATGGCGTAACAAACTGGGGCAG
GATTGTGACTCTTATTTCTTTCGGTGCCTTTGTGGCCAAACACTTAAAGAGCGTAAACCAAGAAAGCTTC
ATCGAACCATTAGCAGAAACTATCACAGATGTTCTTGTAAGGACGAAACGGGACTGGCTTGTCAAACAAA
GAGGCTGGGATGGGTTTGTGGAGTTCTTCCACGTACAGGACCTAGAAGGCGGCATCAGAAATGTGCTGCT
GGCTTTTGCGGGTGTTGCTGGAGTAGGGGCTGGTCTGGCATATCTAATAAGATAGCCTTGTGAGTGCAAT
AGGGGACTCTTAAAGCTCCAGCCACCAAACTACATGCATCTGTGAAAACATGTGTATTTATGAAGGTGGA
CTTGAAGCTGCCCAGGATTTTAACAGTCCAGTTCTACTGTAGCAACATAGCAAAAAGAAAGTGGCTACAG
GATTGTGGCTAACAAGAATAAATACATGGGAAAAGTGAAAAAAAAAAAAAAAAAAAAAAA
